Addgene plasmid #120240: pLV-EF1a-V5-Vrk2
Purpose: Expresses V5-tagged Vrk2 in lentiviral vector
Depositing lab: Larry Gerace. Depositing organization: Scripps California (The Scripps Research Institute). Publication: Identification of new transmembrane proteins concentrated at the nuclear envelope using organellar proteomics of mesenchymal cells. Cheng LC, Baboo S, Lindsay C, Brusman L, Martinez-Bartolome S, Tapia O, Zhang X, Yates JR 3rd, Gerace L. Nucleus. 2019 Dec;10(1):126-143. doi: 10.1080/19491034.2019.1618175. PubMed 31142202.
Backbone
  Vector backbone: pLV-EF1a-IRES-Puro
  Vector type: Lentiviral
  Selectable markers: Puromycin
Growth in bacteria
  Bacterial resistance: Ampicillin, 100 μg/mL
  Growth temperature: 30°C
  Growth strain: NEB Stable
  Copy number: High Copy
Gene/Insert
  Gene/Insert name: Vrk2
  Species: M. musculus (mouse)
  Entrez Gene: Vrk2 (a.k.a. 2810003O05Rik, AI447698)
  Promoter: EF1a
  Tag / fusion protein: V5 (N terminal on insert)
  Cloning method: Ligation Independent Cloning
Terms and licenses: Academic/Nonprofit Terms; Industry Terms: Not Available to Industry
How to cite: pLV-EF1a-V5-Vrk2 was a gift from Larry Gerace (Addgene plasmid # 120240 ; http://n2t.net/addgene:120240 ; RRID:Addgene_120240)
