[The description below was written by a language model from this plasmid's Addgene catalogue record and pLannotate feature annotations shown in this document.]
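Description:
pLV-EF1a-V5-Vrk2 is an HIV-1-based lentiviral transfer plasmid built on the pLV-EF1a-IRES-Puro backbone for expressing mouse Vrk2 with an N-terminal V5 epitope tag in mammalian cells. In bacteria it is maintained through a high-copy ColE1/pUC-type origin and selected with ampicillin via the bla gene. The record specifies a recombination-reducing strain, as is common for plasmids carrying repeated LTR sequences. The viral portion is bounded by two annotated HIV-1 LTR segments, each preceded by nef-derived sequence that overlaps the U3 region. It contains the Ψ packaging signal with a gag fragment, the Rev response element for Rev-dependent nuclear export of the genomic RNA, and the cPPT/CTS, which aids nuclear import of the reverse-transcribed genome. The record does not state the packaging generation or whether the 3' LTR is self-inactivating.

The expression cassette uses the human EF-1α core promoter with its intron A to drive a single bicistronic transcript. The V5-Vrk2 open reading frame, encoding a serine/threonine kinase, comes first. It is followed by an EMCV IRES and the puromycin N-acetyltransferase gene, so puromycin resistance in transduced cells is linked to expression of the tagged protein. A WPRE downstream enhances transcript stability and expression.

The depositor and repository sequence records differ slightly in length and start at different positions on the circle, but they show the same parts in the same order. The associated publication concerns the identification of transmembrane proteins concentrated at the nuclear envelope. This suggests the construct serves for stable expression and V5-based detection or localization of Vrk2.
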