Features (pLannotate 1.2.2; 25 found; start..end, strand, type, name):
    377..634     +  LTR            5' LTR (truncated): truncated 5' long terminal repeat (LTR) from HIV-1
    681..806     +  misc_feature   HIV-1 Ψ: packaging signal of human immunodeficiency virus type 1
    790..1128    +  CDS            HIV-1 gag (fragment): gag protein from human immunodeficiency virus 1; gag
   1303..1536    +  misc_feature   RRE: The Rev response element (RRE) of HIV-1 allows for Rev-dependent mRNA export from the nucleus to the cytoplasm.
   1913..2013    +  CDS            Rev (fragment): human immunodeficiency virus 1 (HIV-1) Rev protein; rev; enhances nuclear export of unspliced and incompletely spliced viral mRNAs
   2028..2144    +  misc_feature   cPPT/CTS: central polypurine tract and central termination sequence of HIV-1
   2221..2432    +  promoter       EF-1α core promoter: core promoter for human elongation factor EF-1α
   2433..3371    +  intron         EF-1α intron A: intron upstream of the start codon of human EF-1α
   3396..3437    +  CDS            V5 tag: epitope tag from simian virus 5
   3459..4967    +  CDS            Vrk2 (sequence withheld): VRK2_MOUSE - Experimental evidence at protein level: Swiss-Prot protein existence level 1. Serine/threonine kinase that regulates several signal transduction pathways. Isoform 1 modulates the stress response to hypoxia and cytokines, such as interleukin-1 beta (IL1B) and this is dependent on its interaction with MAPK8IP1, which assembles mitogen- activated protein kinase (MAPK) complexes. Inhibition of signal transmission mediated by the assembly of MAPK8IP1-MAPK complexes reduces JNK phosphorylation and JUN-dependent transcription. Phosphorylates histone H3. Phosphorylates 'Thr-18' of p53/TP5
   5106..5667    +  misc_feature   IRES: internal ribosome entry site (IRES) of the encephalomyocarditis virus (EMCV)
   5670..6269    +  CDS            PuroR: puromycin N-acetyltransferase; pac from Streptomyces alboniger; confers resistance to puromycin
   6293..6881    +  misc_feature   WPRE: woodchuck hepatitis virus posttranscriptional regulatory element
   6898..7002    +  CDS            nef (fragment): NEF_HV1Z2 - Experimental evidence at protein level: Swiss-Prot protein existence level 1. Extracellular Nef protein targets CD4(+) T-lymphocytes for apoptosis by interacting with CXCR4 surface receptors. From Human immunodeficiency virus type 1 group M subtype D (isolate Z2/CDC-Z34) (HIV-1).
   7001..7417    +  CDS            nef (fragment): NEF_HV1BR - Experimental evidence at protein level: Swiss-Prot protein existence level 1. Extracellular Nef protein targets CD4(+) T-lymphocytes for apoptosis by interacting with CXCR4 surface receptors (PubMed:14990729). From Human immunodeficiency virus type 1 group M subtype B (isolate BRU/LAI) (HIV-1).
   7465..7722    +  LTR            5' LTR (truncated): truncated 5' long terminal repeat (LTR) from HIV-1
   7875..7891    -  protein_bind   lac operator: The lac repressor binds to the lac operator to inhibit transcription in E. coli. This inhibition can be relieved by adding lactose or isopropyl-β-D-thiogalactopyranoside (IPTG). lac repressor encoded by lacI
   7899..7929    -  promoter       lac promoter: promoter for the E. coli lac operon
   7944..7965    -  protein_bind   CAP binding site: CAP binding activates transcription in the presence of cAMP. E. coli catabolite activator protein
   7978..8070    -  CDS            lacI (fragment): lac repressor; lacI; The lac repressor binds to the lac operator to inhibit transcription in E. coli. This inhibition can be relieved by adding lactose or isopropyl-β-D-thiogalactopyranoside (IPTG).
   8253..8838    -  rep_origin     ori: high-copy-number ColE1/pMB1/pBR322/pUC origin of replication
   9009..9869    -  CDS            AmpR: β-lactamase; bla; confers resistance to ampicillin, carbenicillin, and related antibiotics
   9870..9974    -  promoter       AmpR promoter: bla
  10022..10156   +  polyA_signal   SV40 poly(A) signal: SV40 polyadenylation signal
  10371..329     +  CDS            nef (fragment) (across the origin): NEF_HV1BR - Experimental evidence at protein level: Swiss-Prot protein existence level 1. Extracellular Nef protein targets CD4(+) T-lymphocytes for apoptosis by interacting with CXCR4 surface receptors (PubMed:14990729). From Human immunodeficiency virus type 1 group M subtype B (isolate BRU/LAI) (HIV-1).
>Addgene plasmid #120240 | pLV-EF1a-V5-Vrk2 | depositor full sequence | sequence record 227943 | pLV-EF1a-V5-Vrk2 sequence 10371 bps
TGGAAGGGCTAATTCACTCCCAAAGAAGACAAGATATCCTTGATCTGTGGATCTACCACACACAAGGCTA
CTTCCCTGATTAGCAGAACTACACACCAGGGCCAGGGGTCAGATATCCACTGACCTTTGGATGGTGCTAC
AAGCTAGTACCAGTTGAGCCAGATAAGGTAGAAGAGGCCAATAAAGGAGAGAACACCAGCTTGTTACACC
CTGTGAGCCTGCATGGGATGGATGACCCGGAGAGAGAAGTGTTAGAGTGGAGGTTTGACAGCCGCCTAGC
ATTTCATCACGTGGCCCGAGAGCTGCATCCGGAGTACTTCAAGAACTGCTGATATCGAGCTTGCTACAAG
GGACTTTCCGCTGGGGACTTTCCAGGGAGGCGTGGCCTGGGCGGGACTGGGGAGTGGCGAGCCCTCAGAT
CCTGCATATAAGCAGCTGCTTTTTGCCTGTACTGGGTCTCTCTGGTTAGACCAGATCTGAGCCTGGGAGC
TCTCTGGCTAACTAGGGAACCCACTGCTTAAGCCTCAATAAAGCTTGCCTTGAGTGCTTCAAGTAGTGTG
TGCCCGTCTGTTGTGTGACTCTGGTAACTAGAGATCCCTCAGACCCTTTTAGTCAGTGTGGAAAATCTCT
AGCAGTGGCGCCCGAACAGGGACTTGAAAGCGAAAGGGAAACCAGAGGAGCTCTCTCGACGCAGGACTCG
GCTTGCTGAAGCGCGCACGGCAAGAGGCGAGGGGCGGCGACTGGTGAGTACGCCAAAAATTTTGACTAGC
GGAGGCTAGAAGGAGAGAGATGGGTGCGAGAGCGTCAGTATTAAGCGGGGGAGAATTAGATCGCGATGGG
AAAAAATTCGGTTAAGGCCAGGGGGAAAGAAAAAATATAAATTAAAACATATAGTATGGGCAAGCAGGGA
GCTAGAACGATTCGCAGTTAATCCTGGCCTGTTAGAAACATCAGAAGGCTGTAGACAAATACTGGGACAG
CTACAACCATCCCTTCAGACAGGATCAGAAGAACTTAGATCATTATATAATACAGTAGCAACCCTCTATT
GTGTGCATCAAAGGATAGAGATAAAAGACACCAAGGAAGCTTTAGACAAGATAGAGGAAGAGCAAAACAA
AAGTAAGACCACCGCACAGCAAGCGGCCGGCCGCTGATCTTCAGACCTGGAGGAGGAGATATGAGGGACA
ATTGGAGAAGTGAATTATATAAATATAAAGTAGTAAAAATTGAACCATTAGGAGTAGCACCCACCAAGGC
AAAGAGAAGAGTGGTGCAGAGAGAAAAAAGAGCAGTGGGAATAGGAGCTTTGTTCCTTGGGTTCTTGGGA
GCAGCAGGAAGCACTATGGGCGCAGCGTCAATGACGCTGACGGTACAGGCCAGACAATTATTGTCTGGTA
TAGTGCAGCAGCAGAACAATTTGCTGAGGGCTATTGAGGCGCAACAGCATCTGTTGCAACTCACAGTCTG
GGGCATCAAGCAGCTCCAGGCAAGAATCCTGGCTGTGGAAAGATACCTAAAGGATCAACAGCTCCTGGGG
ATTTGGGGTTGCTCTGGAAAACTCATTTGCACCACTGCTGTGCCTTGGAATGCTAGTTGGAGTAATAAAT
CTCTGGAACAGATTTGGAATCACACGACCTGGATGGAGTGGGACAGAGAAATTAACAATTACACAAGCTT
AATACACTCCTTAATTGAAGAATCGCAAAACCAGCAAGAAAAGAATGAACAAGAATTATTGGAATTAGAT
AAATGGGCAAGTTTGTGGAATTGGTTTAACATAACAAATTGGCTGTGGTATATAAAATTATTCATAATGA
TAGTAGGAGGCTTGGTAGGTTTAAGAATAGTTTTTGCTGTACTTTCTATAGTGAATAGAGTTAGGCAGGG
ATATTCACCATTATCGTTTCAGACCCACCTCCCAACCCCGAGGGGACCCGACAGGCCCGAAGGAATAGAA
GAAGAAGGTGGAGAGAGAGACAGAGACAGATCCATTCGATTAGTGAACGGATCTCGACGGTATCGCCTTT
AAAAGAAAAGGGGGGATTGGGGGGTACAGTGCAGGGGAAAGAATAGTAGACATAATAGCAACAGACATAC
AAACTAAAGAACTACAAAAACAAATTACAAAAATTCAAAATTTTCGGGTTTATTACAGGGACAGCAGAGA
TCCAGTTTATCGATGAGGCCCTTTCGTCTTCACTCGAGGTGCCCGTCAGTGGGCAGAGCGCACATCGCCC
ACAGTCCCCGAGAAGTTGGGGGGAGGGGTCGGCAATTGAACCGGTGCCTAGAGAAGGTGGCGCGGGGTAA
ACTGGGAAAGTGATGTCGTGTACTGGCTCCGCCTTTTTCCCGAGGGTGGGGGAGAACCGTATATAAGTGC
AGTAGTCGCCGTGAACGTTCTTTTTCGCAACGGGTTTGCCGCCAGAACACAGGTAAGTGCCGTGTGTGGT
TCCCGCGGGCCTGGCCTCTTTACGGGTTATGGCCCTTGCGTGCCTTGAATTACTTCCACCTGGCTGCAGT
ACGTGATTCTTGATCCCGAGCTTCGGGTTGGAAGTGGGTGGGAGAGTTCGAGGCCTTGCGCTTAAGGAGC
CCCTTCGCCTCGTGCTTGAGTTGAGGCCTGGCCTGGGCGCTGGGGCCGCCGCGTGCGAATCTGGTGGCAC
CTTCGCGCCTGTCTCGCTGCTTTCGATAAGTCTCTAGCCATTTAAAATTTTTGATGACCTGCTGCGACGC
TTTTTTTCTGGCAAGATAGTCTTGTAAATGCGGGCCAAGATCTGCACACTGGTATTTCGGTTTTTGGGGC
CGCGGGCGGCGACGGGGCCCGTGCGTCCCAGCGCACATGTTCGGCGAGGCGGGGCCTGCGAGCGCGGCCA
CCGAGAATCGGACGGGGGTAGTCTCAAGCTGGCCGGCCTGCTCTGGTGCCTGGCCTCGCGCCGCCGTGTA
TCGCCCCGCCCTGGGCGGCAAGGCTGGCCCGGTCGGCACCAGTTGCGTGAGCGGAAAGATGGCCGCTTCC
CGGCCCTGCTGCAGGGAGCTCAAAATGGAGGACGCGGCGCTCGGGAGAGCGGGCGGGTGAGTCACCCACA
CAAAGGAAAAGGGCCTTTCCGTCCTCAGCCGTCGCTTCATGTGACTCCACGGAGTACCGGGCGCCGTCCA
GGCACCTCGATTAGTTCTCGAGCTTTTGGAGTACGTCGTCTTTAGGTTGGGGGGAGGGGTTTTATGCGAT
GGAGTTTCCCCACACTGAGTGGGTGGAGACTGAAGTTAGGCCAGCTTGGCACTTGATGTAATTCTCCTTG
GAATTTGCCCTTTTTGAGTTTGGATCTTGGTTCATTCTCAAGCCTCAGACAGTGGTTCAAAGTTTTTTTC
TTCCATTTCAGGTGTCGTGAGGATCCGCCGCCATGGGTAAGCCTATCCCTAACCCTCTCCTCGGTCTCGA
TTCTACGGGGGGCGGAGGGGGTGGGCCC
[1509 nt withheld, positions 3459-4967]
TAATGGGCCGCGACGATGTTTAAACTTCGAAACGCGTGAATTCCTCGAGGGCGGCCGCTCTAGAGTCGAC
GGGCCGCGGTAACAATTGTTAACTAACTTAAGCTAGCAACGGTTTCCCTCTAGCGGGATCAATTCCGCCC
CCCCCCCCTAACGTTACTGGCCGAAGCCGCTTGGAATAAGGCCGGTGTGCGTTTGTCTATATGTTATTTT
CCACCATATTGCCGTCTTTTGGCAATGTGAGGGCCCGGAAACCTGGCCCTGTCTTCTTGACGAGCATTCC
TAGGGGTCTTTCCCCTCTCGCCAAAGGAATGCAAGGTCTGTTGAATGTCGTGAAGGAAGCAGTTCCTCTG
GAAGCTTCTTGAAGACAAACAACGTCTGTAGCGACCCTTTGCAGGCAGCGGAACCCCCCACCTGGCGACA
GGTGCCTCTGCGGCCAAAAGCCACGTGTATAAGATACACCTGCAAAGGCGGCACAACCCCAGTGCCACGT
TGTGAGTTGGATAGTTGTGGAAAGAGTCAAATGGCTCTCCTCAAGCGTATTCAACAAGGGGCTGAAGGAT
GCCCAGAAGGTACCCCATTGTATGGGATCTGATCTGGGGCCTCGGTGCACATGCTTTACATGTGTTTAGT
CGAGGTTAAAAAAACGTCTAGGCCCCCCGAACCACGGGGACGTGGTTTTCCTTTGAAAAACACGATAATA
CCATGACCGAGTACAAGCCCACGGTGCGCCTCGCCACCCGCGACGACGTCCCCAGGGCCGTACGCACCCT
CGCCGCCGCGTTCGCCGACTACCCCGCCACGCGCCACACCGTCGATCCGGACCGCCACATCGAGCGGGTC
ACCGAGCTGCAAGAACTCTTCCTCACGCGCGTCGGGCTCGACATCGGCAAGGTGTGGGTCGCGGACGACG
GCGCCGCGGTGGCGGTCTGGACCACGCCGGAGAGCGTCGAAGCGGGGGCGGTGTTCGCCGAGATCGGCCC
GCGCATGGCCGAGTTGAGCGGTTCCCGGCTGGCCGCGCAGCAACAGATGGAAGGCCTCCTGGCGCCGCAC
CGGCCCAAGGAGCCCGCGTGGTTCCTGGCCACCGTCGGCGTCTCGCCCGACCACCAGGGCAAGGGTCTGG
GCAGCGCCGTCGTGCTCCCCGGAGTGGAGGCGGCCGAGCGCGCCGGGGTGCCCGCCTTCCTGGAGACCTC
CGCGCCCCGCAACCTCCCCTTCTACGAGCGGCTCGGCTTCACCGTCACCGCCGACGTCGAGGTGCCCGAA
GGACCGCGCACCTGGTGCATGACCCGCAAGCCCGGTGCCTGACCCGGGCGGGGCGCGTCTGGAACAATCA
ACCTCTGGATTACAAAATTTGTGAAAGATTGACTGGTATTCTTAACTATGTTGCTCCTTTTACGCTATGT
GGATACGCTGCTTTAATGCCTTTGTATCATGCTATTGCTTCCCGTATGGCTTTCATTTTCTCCTCCTTGT
ATAAATCCTGGTTGCTGTCTCTTTATGAGGAGTTGTGGCCCGTTGTCAGGCAACGTGGCGTGGTGTGCAC
TGTGTTTGCTGACGCAACCCCCACTGGTTGGGGCATTGCCACCACCTGTCAGCTCCTTTCCGGGACTTTC
GCTTTCCCCCTCCCTATTGCCACGGCGGAACTCATCGCCGCCTGCCTTGCCCGCTGCTGGACAGGGGCTC
GGCTGTTGGGCACTGACAATTCCGTGGTGTTGTCGGGGAAGCTGACGTCCTTTCCATGGCTGCTCGCCTG
TGTTGCCACCTGGATTCTGCGCGGGACGTCCTTCTGCTACGTCCCTTCGGCCCTCAATCCAGCGGACCTT
CCTTCCCGCGGCCTGCTGCCGGCTCTGCGGCCTCTTCCGCGTCTTCGCCTTCGCCCTCAGACGAGTCGGA
TCTCCCTTTGGGCCGCCTCCCCGCCTGGAATTAATTCTGCAGTCGAGACCTAGAAAAACATGGAGCAATC
ACAAGTAGCAATACAGCAGCTACCAATGCTGATTGTGCCTGGCTAGAAGCACAAGAGGAGGAGGAGGTGG
GTTTTTCCAGTCACACCTCAGGTACCTTTAAGACCAATGACTTACAAGGCAGCTGTAGATCTTAGCCACT
TTTTAAAAGAAAAGAGGGGACTGGAAGGGCTAATTCACTCCCAACGAAGACAAGATATCCTTGATCTGTG
GATCTACCACACACAAGGCTACTTCCCTGATTAGCAGAACTACACACCAGGGCCAGGGGTCAGATATCCA
CTGACCTTTGGATGGTGCTACAAGCTAGTACCAGTTGAGCCAGATAAGGTAGAAGAGGCCAATAAAGGAG
AGAACACCAGCTTGTTACACCCTGTGAGCCTGCATGGGATGGATGACCCGGAGAGAGAAGTGTTAGAGTG
GAGGTTTGACAGCCGCCTAGCATTTCATCACGTGGCCCGAGAGCTGCATCCGGAGTACTTCAAGAACTGC
TGATATCGAGCTTGCTACAAGGGACTTTCCGCTGGGGACTTTCCAGGGAGGCGTGGCCTGGGCGGGACTG
GGGAGTGGCGAGCCCTCAGATCCTGCATATAAGCAGCTGCTTTTTGCCTGTACTGGGTCTCTCTGGTTAG
ACCAGATCTGAGCCTGGGAGCTCTCTGGCTAACTAGGGAACCCACTGCTTAAGCCTCAATAAAGCTTGCC
TTGAGTGCTTCAAGTAGTGTGTGCCCGTCTGTTGTGTGACTCTGGTAACTAGAGATCCCTCAGACCCTTT
TAGTCAGTGTGGAAAATCTCTAGCAGTAGTAGTTCATGTCATCTTATTATTCAGTATTTATAACTTGCAA
AGAAATGAATATCAGAGAGTGAGAGGCCTTGACATTGCTAGCGTTTTACCGTCGACCTCTAGCTAGAGCT
TGGCGTAATCATGGTCATAGCTGTTTCCTGTGTGAAATTGTTATCCGCTCACAATTCCACACAACATACG
AGCCGGAAGCATAAAGTGTAAAGCCTGGGGTGCCTAATGAGTGAGCTAACTCACATTAATTGCGTTGCGC
TCACTGCCCGCTTTCCAGTCGGGAAACCTGTCGTGCCAGCTGCATTAATGAATCGGCCAACGCGCGGGGA
GAGGCGGTTTGCGTATTGGGCGCTCTTCCGCTTCCTCGCTCACTGACTCGCTGCGCTCGGTCGTTCGGCT
GCGGCGAGCGGTATCAGCTCACTCAAAGGCGGTAATACGGTTATCCACAGAATCAGGGGATAACGCAGGA
AAGAACATGTGAGCAAAAGGCCAGCAAAAGGCCAGGAACCGTAAAAAGGCCGCGTTGCTGGCGTTTTTCC
ATAGGCTCCGCCCCCCTGACGAGCATCACAAAAATCGACGCTCAAGTCAGAGGTGGCGAAACCCGACAGG
ACTATAAAGATACCAGGCGTTTCCCCCTGGAAGCTCCCTCGTGCGCTCTCCTGTTCCGACCCTGCCGCTT
ACCGGATACCTGTCCGCCTTTCTCCCTTCGGGAAGCGTGGCGCTTTCTCATAGCTCACGCTGTAGGTATC
TCAGTTCGGTGTAGGTCGTTCGCTCCAAGCTGGGCTGTGTGCACGAACCCCCCGTTCAGCCCGACCGCTG
CGCCTTATCCGGTAACTATCGTCTTGAGTCCAACCCGGTAAGACACGACTTATCGCCACTGGCAGCAGCC
ACTGGTAACAGGATTAGCAGAGCGAGGTATGTAGGCGGTGCTACAGAGTTCTTGAAGTGGTGGCCTAACT
ACGGCTACACTAGAAGAACAGTATTTGGTATCTGCGCTCTGCTGAAGCCAGTTACCTTCGGAAAAAGAGT
TGGTAGCTCTTGATCCGGCAAACAAACCACCGCTGGTAGCGGTTTTTTTGTTTGCAAGCAGCAGATTACG
CGCAGAAAAAAAGGATCTCAAGAAGATCCTTTGATCTTTTCTACGGGGTCTGACGCTCAGTGGAACGAAA
ACTCACGTTAAGGGATTTTGGTCATGAGATTATCAAAAAGGATCTTCACCTAGATCCTTTTAAATTAAAA
ATGAAGTTTTAAATCAATCTAAAGTATATATGAGTAAACTTGGTCTGACAGTTACCAATGCTTAATCAGT
GAGGCACCTATCTCAGCGATCTGTCTATTTCGTTCATCCATAGTTGCCTGACTCCCCGTCGTGTAGATAA
CTACGATACGGGAGGGCTTACCATCTGGCCCCAGTGCTGCAATGATACCGCGAGACCCACGCTCACCGGC
TCCAGATTTATCAGCAATAAACCAGCCAGCCGGAAGGGCCGAGCGCAGAAGTGGTCCTGCAACTTTATCC
GCCTCCATCCAGTCTATTAATTGTTGCCGGGAAGCTAGAGTAAGTAGTTCGCCAGTTAATAGTTTGCGCA
ACGTTGTTGCCATTGCTACAGGCATCGTGGTGTCACGCTCGTCGTTTGGTATGGCTTCATTCAGCTCCGG
TTCCCAACGATCAAGGCGAGTTACATGATCCCCCATGTTGTGCAAAAAAGCGGTTAGCTCCTTCGGTCCT
CCGATCGTTGTCAGAAGTAAGTTGGCCGCAGTGTTATCACTCATGGTTATGGCAGCACTGCATAATTCTC
TTACTGTCATGCCATCCGTAAGATGCTTTTCTGTGACTGGTGAGTACTCAACCAAGTCATTCTGAGAATA
GTGTATGCGGCGACCGAGTTGCTCTTGCCCGGCGTCAATACGGGATAATACCGCGCCACATAGCAGAACT
TTAAAAGTGCTCATCATTGGAAAACGTTCTTCGGGGCGAAAACTCTCAAGGATCTTACCGCTGTTGAGAT
CCAGTTCGATGTAACCCACTCGTGCACCCAACTGATCTTCAGCATCTTTTACTTTCACCAGCGTTTCTGG
GTGAGCAAAAACAGGAAGGCAAAATGCCGCAAAAAAGGGAATAAGGGCGACACGGAAATGTTGAATACTC
ATACTCTTCCTTTTTCAATATTATTGAAGCATTTATCAGGGTTATTGTCTCATGAGCGGATACATATTTG
AATGTATTTAGAAAAATAAACAAATAGGGGTTCCGCGCACATTTCCCCGAAAAGTGCCACCTGACGTCGA
CGGATCGGGAGATCAACTTGTTTATTGCAGCTTATAATGGTTACAAATAAAGCAATAGCATCACAAATTT
CACAAATAAAGCATTTTTTTCACTGCATTCTAGTTGTGGTTTGTCCAAACTCATCAATGTATCTTATCAT
GTCTGGATCAACTGGATAACTCAAGCTAACCAAAATCATCCCAAACTTCCCACCCCATACCCTATTACCA
CTGCCAATTACCTAGTGGTTTCATTTACTCTAAACCTGTGATTCCTCTGAATTATTTTCATTTTAAAGAA
ATTGTATTTGTTAAATATGTACTACAAACTTAGTAGTTTTTAAAGAAATTGTATTTGTTAAATATGTACT
ACAAACTTAGTAGT
