Features (pLannotate 1.2.2; 24 found; start..end, strand, type, name):
      1..212     +  promoter       EF-1α core promoter: core promoter for human elongation factor EF-1α
    213..1151    +  intron         EF-1α intron A: intron upstream of the start codon of human EF-1α
   1176..1217    +  CDS            V5 tag: epitope tag from simian virus 5
   1239..2747    +  CDS            Vrk2 (sequence withheld): VRK2_MOUSE - Experimental evidence at protein level: Swiss-Prot protein existence level 1. Serine/threonine kinase that regulates several signal transduction pathways. Isoform 1 modulates the stress response to hypoxia and cytokines, such as interleukin-1 beta (IL1B) and this is dependent on its interaction with MAPK8IP1, which assembles mitogen- activated protein kinase (MAPK) complexes. Inhibition of signal transmission mediated by the assembly of MAPK8IP1-MAPK complexes reduces JNK phosphorylation and JUN-dependent transcription. Phosphorylates histone H3. Phosphorylates 'Thr-18' of p53/TP5
   2886..3447    +  misc_feature   IRES: internal ribosome entry site (IRES) of the encephalomyocarditis virus (EMCV)
   3450..4049    +  CDS            PuroR: puromycin N-acetyltransferase; pac from Streptomyces alboniger; confers resistance to puromycin
   4073..4661    +  misc_feature   WPRE: woodchuck hepatitis virus posttranscriptional regulatory element
   4678..5196    +  CDS            nef (fragment): NEF_HV1BR - Experimental evidence at protein level: Swiss-Prot protein existence level 1. Extracellular Nef protein targets CD4(+) T-lymphocytes for apoptosis by interacting with CXCR4 surface receptors (PubMed:14990729). From Human immunodeficiency virus type 1 group M subtype B (isolate BRU/LAI) (HIV-1).
   5244..5501    +  LTR            5' LTR (truncated): truncated 5' long terminal repeat (LTR) from HIV-1
   5653..5669    -  protein_bind   lac operator: The lac repressor binds to the lac operator to inhibit transcription in E. coli. This inhibition can be relieved by adding lactose or isopropyl-β-D-thiogalactopyranoside (IPTG). lac repressor encoded by lacI
   5677..5707    -  promoter       lac promoter: promoter for the E. coli lac operon
   5722..5743    -  protein_bind   CAP binding site: CAP binding activates transcription in the presence of cAMP. E. coli catabolite activator protein
   5756..5848    -  CDS            lacI (fragment): lac repressor; lacI; The lac repressor binds to the lac operator to inhibit transcription in E. coli. This inhibition can be relieved by adding lactose or isopropyl-β-D-thiogalactopyranoside (IPTG).
   6031..6619    -  rep_origin     ori: high-copy-number ColE1/pMB1/pBR322/pUC origin of replication
   6790..7650    -  CDS            AmpR: β-lactamase; bla; confers resistance to ampicillin, carbenicillin, and related antibiotics
   7651..7755    -  promoter       AmpR promoter: bla
   7803..7937    +  polyA_signal   SV40 poly(A) signal: SV40 polyadenylation signal
   8104..8433    +  CDS            nef (fragment): NEF_HV1BR - Experimental evidence at protein level: Swiss-Prot protein existence level 1. Extracellular Nef protein targets CD4(+) T-lymphocytes for apoptosis by interacting with CXCR4 surface receptors (PubMed:14990729). From Human immunodeficiency virus type 1 group M subtype B (isolate BRU/LAI) (HIV-1).
   8481..8738    +  LTR            5' LTR (truncated): truncated 5' long terminal repeat (LTR) from HIV-1
   8785..8910    +  misc_feature   HIV-1 Ψ: packaging signal of human immunodeficiency virus type 1
   8894..9232    +  CDS            HIV-1 gag (fragment): gag protein from human immunodeficiency virus 1; gag
   9407..9640    +  misc_feature   RRE: The Rev response element (RRE) of HIV-1 allows for Rev-dependent mRNA export from the nucleus to the cytoplasm.
  10017..10117   +  CDS            Rev (fragment): human immunodeficiency virus 1 (HIV-1) Rev protein; rev; enhances nuclear export of unspliced and incompletely spliced viral mRNAs
  10132..10247   +  misc_feature   cPPT/CTS: central polypurine tract and central termination sequence of HIV-1 (lacking the first T)
>Addgene plasmid #120240 | pLV-EF1a-V5-Vrk2 | addgene full sequence | sequence record 232809 | Addgene NGS Result
GGGCAGAGCGCACATCGCCCACAGTCCCCGAGAAGTTGGGGGGAGGGGTCGGCAATTGAACCGGTGCCTA
GAGAAGGTGGCGCGGGGTAAACTGGGAAAGTGATGTCGTGTACTGGCTCCGCCTTTTTCCCGAGGGTGGG
GGAGAACCGTATATAAGTGCAGTAGTCGCCGTGAACGTTCTTTTTCGCAACGGGTTTGCCGCCAGAACAC
AGGTAAGTGCCGTGTGTGGTTCCCGCGGGCCTGGCCTCTTTACGGGTTATGGCCCTTGCGTGCCTTGAAT
TACTTCCACCTGGCTGCAGTACGTGATTCTTGATCCCGAGCTTCGGGTTGGAAGTGGGTGGGAGAGTTCG
AGGCCTTGCGCTTAAGGAGCCCCTTCGCCTCGTGCTTGAGTTGAGGCCTGGCCTGGGCGCTGGGGCCGCC
GCGTGCGAATCTGGTGGCACCTTCGCGCCTGTCTCGCTGCTTTCGATAAGTCTCTAGCCATTTAAAATTT
TTGATGACCTGCTGCGACGCTTTTTTTCTGGCAAGATAGTCTTGTAAATGCGGGCCAAGATCTGCACACT
GGTATTTCGGTTTTTGGGGCCGCGGGCGGCGACGGGGCCCGTGCGTCCCAGCGCACATGTTCGGCGAGGC
GGGGCCTGCGAGCGCGGCCACCGAGAATCGGACGGGGGTAGTCTCAAGCTGGCCGGCCTGCTCTGGTGCC
TGGCCTCGCGCCGCCGTGTATCGCCCCGCCCTGGGCGGCAAGGCTGGCCCGGTCGGCACCAGTTGCGTGA
GCGGAAAGATGGCCGCTTCCCGGCCCTGCTGCAGGGAGCTCAAAATGGAGGACGCGGCGCTCGGGAGAGC
GGGCGGGTGAGTCACCCACACAAAGGAAAAGGGCCTTTCCGTCCTCAGCCGTCGCTTCATGTGACTCCAC
GGAGTACCGGGCGCCGTCCAGGCACCTCGATTAGTTCTCGAGCTTTTGGAGTACGTCGTCTTTAGGTTGG
GGGGAGGGGTTTTATGCGATGGAGTTTCCCCACACTGAGTGGGTGGAGACTGAAGTTAGGCCAGCTTGGC
ACTTGATGTAATTCTCCTTGGAATTTGCCCTTTTTGAGTTTGGATCTTGGTTCATTCTCAAGCCTCAGAC
AGTGGTTCAAAGTTTTTTTCTTCCATTTCAGGTGTCGTGAGGATCCGCCGCCATGGGTAAGCCTATCCCT
AACCCTCTCCTCGGTCTCGATTCTACGGGGGGCGGAGGGGGTGGGCCC
[1509 nt withheld, positions 1239-2747]
TAATGGGCCGCGACGATGTTTAAACTTCGAAACGCGTGAATTCCTCGAGGGCGGCCGCTCTAGAGTCGAC
GGGCCGCGGTAACAATTGTTAACTAACTTAAGCTAGCAACGGTTTCCCTCTAGCGGGATCAATTCCGCCC
CCCCCCCCTAACGTTACTGGCCGAAGCCGCTTGGAATAAGGCCGGTGTGCGTTTGTCTATATGTTATTTT
CCACCATATTGCCGTCTTTTGGCAATGTGAGGGCCCGGAAACCTGGCCCTGTCTTCTTGACGAGCATTCC
TAGGGGTCTTTCCCCTCTCGCCAAAGGAATGCAAGGTCTGTTGAATGTCGTGAAGGAAGCAGTTCCTCTG
GAAGCTTCTTGAAGACAAACAACGTCTGTAGCGACCCTTTGCAGGCAGCGGAACCCCCCACCTGGCGACA
GGTGCCTCTGCGGCCAAAAGCCACGTGTATAAGATACACCTGCAAAGGCGGCACAACCCCAGTGCCACGT
TGTGAGTTGGATAGTTGTGGAAAGAGTCAAATGGCTCTCCTCAAGCGTATTCAACAAGGGGCTGAAGGAT
GCCCAGAAGGTACCCCATTGTATGGGATCTGATCTGGGGCCTCGGTGCACATGCTTTACATGTGTTTAGT
CGAGGTTAAAAAAACGTCTAGGCCCCCCGAACCACGGGGACGTGGTTTTCCTTTGAAAAACACGATAATA
CCATGACCGAGTACAAGCCCACGGTGCGCCTCGCCACCCGCGACGACGTCCCCAGGGCCGTACGCACCCT
CGCCGCCGCGTTCGCCGACTACCCCGCCACGCGCCACACCGTCGATCCGGACCGCCACATCGAGCGGGTC
ACCGAGCTGCAAGAACTCTTCCTCACGCGCGTCGGGCTCGACATCGGCAAGGTGTGGGTCGCGGACGACG
GCGCCGCGGTGGCGGTCTGGACCACGCCGGAGAGCGTCGAAGCGGGGGCGGTGTTCGCCGAGATCGGCCC
GCGCATGGCCGAGTTGAGCGGTTCCCGGCTGGCCGCGCAGCAACAGATGGAAGGCCTCCTGGCGCCGCAC
CGGCCCAAGGAGCCCGCGTGGTTCCTGGCCACCGTCGGCGTCTCGCCCGACCACCAGGGCAAGGGTCTGG
GCAGCGCCGTCGTGCTCCCCGGAGTGGAGGCGGCCGAGCGCGCCGGGGTGCCCGCCTTCCTGGAGACCTC
CGCGCCCCGCAACCTCCCCTTCTACGAGCGGCTCGGCTTCACCGTCACCGCCGACGTCGAGGTGCCCGAA
GGACCGCGCACCTGGTGCATGACCCGCAAGCCCGGTGCCTGACCCGGGCGGGGCGCGTCTGGAACAATCA
ACCTCTGGATTACAAAATTTGTGAAAGATTGACTGGTATTCTTAACTATGTTGCTCCTTTTACGCTATGT
GGATACGCTGCTTTAATGCCTTTGTATCATGCTATTGCTTCCCGTATGGCTTTCATTTTCTCCTCCTTGT
ATAAATCCTGGTTGCTGTCTCTTTATGAGGAGTTGTGGCCCGTTGTCAGGCAACGTGGCGTGGTGTGCAC
TGTGTTTGCTGACGCAACCCCCACTGGTTGGGGCATTGCCACCACCTGTCAGCTCCTTTCCGGGACTTTC
GCTTTCCCCCTCCCTATTGCCACGGCGGAACTCATCGCCGCCTGCCTTGCCCGCTGCTGGACAGGGGCTC
GGCTGTTGGGCACTGACAATTCCGTGGTGTTGTCGGGGAAGCTGACGTCCTTTCCATGGCTGCTCGCCTG
TGTTGCCACCTGGATTCTGCGCGGGACGTCCTTCTGCTACGTCCCTTCGGCCCTCAATCCAGCGGACCTT
CCTTCCCGCGGCCTGCTGCCGGCTCTGCGGCCTCTTCCGCGTCTTCGCCTTCGCCCTCAGACGAGTCGGA
TCTCCCTTTGGGCCGCCTCCCCGCCTGGAATTAATTCTGCAGTCGAGACCTAGAAAAACATGGAGCAATC
ACAAGTAGCAATACAGCAGCTACCAATGCTGATTGTGCCTGGCTAGAAGCACAAGAGGAGGAGGAGGTGG
GTTTTCCAGTCACACCTCAGGTACCTTTAAGACCAATGACTTACAAGGCAGCTGTAGATCTTAGCCACTT
TTTAAAAGAAAAGAGGGGACTGGAAGGGCTAATTCACTCCCAACGAAGACAAGATATCCTTGATCTGTGG
ATCTACCACACACAAGGCTACTTCCCTGATTAGCAGAACTACACACCAGGGCCAGGGGTCAGATATCCAC
TGACCTTTGGATGGTGCTACAAGCTAGTACCAGTTGAGCCAGATAAGGTAGAAGAGGCCAATAAAGGAGA
GAACACCAGCTTGTTACACCCTGTGAGCCTGCATGGGATGGATGACCCGGAGAGAGAAGTGTTAGAGTGG
AGGTTTGACAGCCGCCTAGCATTTCATCACGTGGCCCGAGAGCTGCATCCGGAGTACTTCAAGAACTGCT
GATATCGAGCTTGCTACAAGGGACTTTCCGCTGGGGACTTTCCAGGGAGGCGTGGCCTGGGCGGGACTGG
GGAGTGGCGAGCCCTCAGATCCTGCATATAAGCAGCTGCTTTTTGCCTGTACTGGGTCTCTCTGGTTAGA
CCAGATCTGAGCCTGGGAGCTCTCTGGCTAACTAGGGAACCCACTGCTTAAGCCTCAATAAAGCTTGCCT
TGAGTGCTTCAAGTAGTGTGTGCCCGTCTGTTGTGTGACTCTGGTAACTAGAGATCCCTCAGACCCTTTT
AGTCAGTGTGGAAAATCTCTAGCAGTAGTAGTTCATGTCATCTTATTATTCAGTATTTATAACTTGCAAA
GAAATGAATATCAGAGAGTGAGAGGCCTTGACATTGCTAGCGTTTACCGTCGACCTCTAGCTAGAGCTTG
GCGTAATCATGGTCATAGCTGTTTCCTGTGTGAAATTGTTATCCGCTCACAATTCCACACAACATACGAG
CCGGAAGCATAAAGTGTAAAGCCTGGGGTGCCTAATGAGTGAGCTAACTCACATTAATTGCGTTGCGCTC
ACTGCCCGCTTTCCAGTCGGGAAACCTGTCGTGCCAGCTGCATTAATGAATCGGCCAACGCGCGGGGAGA
GGCGGTTTGCGTATTGGGCGCTCTTCCGCTTCCTCGCTCACTGACTCGCTGCGCTCGGTCGTTCGGCTGC
GGCGAGCGGTATCAGCTCACTCAAAGGCGGTAATACGGTTATCCACAGAATCAGGGGATAACGCAGGAAA
GAACATGTGAGCAAAAGGCCAGCAAAAGGCCAGGAACCGTAAAAAGGCCGCGTTGCTGGCGTTTTTCCAT
AGGCTCCGCCCCCCTGACGAGCATCACAAAAATCGACGCTCAAGTCAGAGGTGGCGAAACCCGACAGGAC
TATAAAGATACCAGGCGTTTCCCCCTGGAAGCTCCCTCGTGCGCTCTCCTGTTCCGACCCTGCCGCTTAC
CGGATACCTGTCCGCCTTTCTCCCTTCGGGAAGCGTGGCGCTTTCTCATAGCTCACGCTGTAGGTATCTC
AGTTCGGTGTAGGTCGTTCGCTCCAAGCTGGGCTGTGTGCACGAACCCCCCGTTCAGCCCGACCGCTGCG
CCTTATCCGGTAACTATCGTCTTGAGTCCAACCCGGTAAGACACGACTTATCGCCACTGGCAGCAGCCAC
TGGTAACAGGATTAGCAGAGCGAGGTATGTAGGCGGTGCTACAGAGTTCTTGAAGTGGTGGCCTAACTAC
GGCTACACTAGAAGAACAGTATTTGGTATCTGCGCTCTGCTGAAGCCAGTTACCTTCGGAAAAAGAGTTG
GTAGCTCTTGATCCGGCAAACAAACCACCGCTGGTAGCGGTGGTTTTTTTGTTTGCAAGCAGCAGATTAC
GCGCAGAAAAAAAGGATCTCAAGAAGATCCTTTGATCTTTTCTACGGGGTCTGACGCTCAGTGGAACGAA
AACTCACGTTAAGGGATTTTGGTCATGAGATTATCAAAAAGGATCTTCACCTAGATCCTTTTAAATTAAA
AATGAAGTTTTAAATCAATCTAAAGTATATATGAGTAAACTTGGTCTGACAGTTACCAATGCTTAATCAG
TGAGGCACCTATCTCAGCGATCTGTCTATTTCGTTCATCCATAGTTGCCTGACTCCCCGTCGTGTAGATA
ACTACGATACGGGAGGGCTTACCATCTGGCCCCAGTGCTGCAATGATACCGCGAGACCCACGCTCACCGG
CTCCAGATTTATCAGCAATAAACCAGCCAGCCGGAAGGGCCGAGCGCAGAAGTGGTCCTGCAACTTTATC
CGCCTCCATCCAGTCTATTAATTGTTGCCGGGAAGCTAGAGTAAGTAGTTCGCCAGTTAATAGTTTGCGC
AACGTTGTTGCCATTGCTACAGGCATCGTGGTGTCACGCTCGTCGTTTGGTATGGCTTCATTCAGCTCCG
GTTCCCAACGATCAAGGCGAGTTACATGATCCCCCATGTTGTGCAAAAAAGCGGTTAGCTCCTTCGGTCC
TCCGATCGTTGTCAGAAGTAAGTTGGCCGCAGTGTTATCACTCATGGTTATGGCAGCACTGCATAATTCT
CTTACTGTCATGCCATCCGTAAGATGCTTTTCTGTGACTGGTGAGTACTCAACCAAGTCATTCTGAGAAT
AGTGTATGCGGCGACCGAGTTGCTCTTGCCCGGCGTCAATACGGGATAATACCGCGCCACATAGCAGAAC
TTTAAAAGTGCTCATCATTGGAAAACGTTCTTCGGGGCGAAAACTCTCAAGGATCTTACCGCTGTTGAGA
TCCAGTTCGATGTAACCCACTCGTGCACCCAACTGATCTTCAGCATCTTTTACTTTCACCAGCGTTTCTG
GGTGAGCAAAAACAGGAAGGCAAAATGCCGCAAAAAAGGGAATAAGGGCGACACGGAAATGTTGAATACT
CATACTCTTCCTTTTTCAATATTATTGAAGCATTTATCAGGGTTATTGTCTCATGAGCGGATACATATTT
GAATGTATTTAGAAAAATAAACAAATAGGGGTTCCGCGCACATTTCCCCGAAAAGTGCCACCTGACGTCG
ACGGATCGGGAGATCAACTTGTTTATTGCAGCTTATAATGGTTACAAATAAAGCAATAGCATCACAAATT
TCACAAATAAAGCATTTTTTTCACTGCATTCTAGTTGTGGTTTGTCCAAACTCATCAATGTATCTTATCA
TGTCTGGATCAACTGGATAACTCAAGCTAACCAAAATCATCCCAAACTTCCCACCCCATACCCTATTACC
ACTGCCAATTACCTGTGGTTTCATTTACTCTAAACCTGTGATTCCTCTGAATTATTTTCATTTTAAAGAA
ATTGTATTTGTTAAATATGTACTACAAACTTAGTAGTTGGAAGGGCTAATTCACTCCCAAAGAAGACAAG
ATATCCTTGATCTGTGGATCTACCACACACAAGGCTACTTCCCTGATTAGCAGAACTACACACCAGGGCC
AGGGGTCAGATATCCACTGACCTTTGGATGGTGCTACAAGCTAGTACCAGTTGAGCCAGATAAGGTAGAA
GAGGCCAATAAAGGAGAGAACACCAGCTTGTTACACCCTGTGAGCCTGCATGGGATGGATGACCCGGAGA
GAGAAGTGTTAGAGTGGAGGTTTGACAGCCGCCTAGCATTTCATCACGTGGCCCGAGAGCTGCATCCGGA
GTACTTCAAGAACTGCTGATATCGAGCTTGCTACAAGGGACTTTCCGCTGGGGACTTTCCAGGGAGGCGT
GGCCTGGGCGGGACTGGGGAGTGGCGAGCCCTCAGATCCTGCATATAAGCAGCTGCTTTTTGCCTGTACT
GGGTCTCTCTGGTTAGACCAGATCTGAGCCTGGGAGCTCTCTGGCTAACTAGGGAACCCACTGCTTAAGC
CTCAATAAAGCTTGCCTTGAGTGCTTCAAGTAGTGTGTGCCCGTCTGTTGTGTGACTCTGGTAACTAGAG
ATCCCTCAGACCCTTTTAGTCAGTGTGGAAAATCTCTAGCAGTGGCGCCCGAACAGGGACTTGAAAGCGA
AAGGGAAACCAGAGGAGCTCTCTCGACGCAGGACTCGGCTTGCTGAAGCGCGCACGGCAAGAGGCGAGGG
GCGGCGACTGGTGAGTACGCCAAAAATTTTGACTAGCGGAGGCTAGAAGGAGAGAGATGGGTGCGAGAGC
GTCAGTATTAAGCGGGGGAGAATTAGATCGCGATGGGAAAAAATTCGGTTAAGGCCAGGGGGAAAGAAAA
AATATAAATTAAAACATATAGTATGGGCAAGCAGGGAGCTAGAACGATTCGCAGTTAATCCTGGCCTGTT
AGAAACATCAGAAGGCTGTAGACAAATACTGGGACAGCTACAACCATCCCTTCAGACAGGATCAGAAGAA
CTTAGATCATTATATAATACAGTAGCAACCCTCTATTGTGTGCATCAAAGGATAGAGATAAAAGACACCA
AGGAAGCTTTAGACAAGATAGAGGAAGAGCAAAACAAAAGTAAGACCACCGCACAGCAAGCGGCCGGCCG
CTGATCTTCAGACCTGGAGGAGGAGATATGAGGGACAATTGGAGAAGTGAATTATATAAATATAAAGTAG
TAAAAATTGAACCATTAGGAGTAGCACCCACCAAGGCAAAGAGAAGAGTGGTGCAGAGAGAAAAAAGAGC
AGTGGGAATAGGAGCTTTGTTCCTTGGGTTCTTGGGAGCAGCAGGAAGCACTATGGGCGCAGCGTCAATG
ACGCTGACGGTACAGGCCAGACAATTATTGTCTGGTATAGTGCAGCAGCAGAACAATTTGCTGAGGGCTA
TTGAGGCGCAACAGCATCTGTTGCAACTCACAGTCTGGGGCATCAAGCAGCTCCAGGCAAGAATCCTGGC
TGTGGAAAGATACCTAAAGGATCAACAGCTCCTGGGGATTTGGGGTTGCTCTGGAAAACTCATTTGCACC
ACTGCTGTGCCTTGGAATGCTAGTTGGAGTAATAAATCTCTGGAACAGATTTGGAATCACACGACCTGGA
TGGAGTGGGACAGAGAAATTAACAATTACACAAGCTTAATACACTCCTTAATTGAAGAATCGCAAAACCA
GCAAGAAAAGAATGAACAAGAATTATTGGAATTAGATAAATGGGCAAGTTTGTGGAATTGGTTTAACATA
ACAAATTGGCTGTGGTATATAAAATTATTCATAATGATAGTAGGAGGCTTGGTAGGTTTAAGAATAGTTT
TTGCTGTACTTTCTATAGTGAATAGAGTTAGGCAGGGATATTCACCATTATCGTTTCAGACCCACCTCCC
AACCCCGAGGGGACCCGACAGGCCCGAAGGAATAGAAGAAGAAGGTGGAGAGAGAGACAGAGACAGATCC
ATTCGATTAGTGAACGGATCTCGACGGTATCGCCTTTAAAAGAAAAGGGGGGATTGGGGGGTACAGTGCA
GGGGAAAGAATAGTAGACATAATAGCAACAGACATACAAACTAAAGAATTACAAAAACAAATTACAAAAA
TTCAAAATTTTCGGGTTTATTACAGGGACAGCAGAGATCCAGTTTATCGATGAGGCCCTTTCGTCTTCAC
TCGAGGTGCCCGTCAGT
